Addgene plasmid #14640: pcDNA3 CDK9 HA (P#635)
Depositing lab: Matija Peterlin. Depositing organization: University of California, San Francisco (UCSF). Publication: The ability of positive transcription elongation factor B to transactivate human immunodeficiency virus transcription depends on a functional kinase domain, cyclin T1, and Tat. Fujinaga K, Cujec TP, Peng J, Garriga J, Price DH, Grana X, Peterlin BM. J Virol. 1998 Sep . 72(9):7154-9. PubMed 9696809.
Backbone
  Vector backbone: pcDNA3
  Backbone manufacturer: Invitrogen
  Backbone size w/o insert (bp): 5500
  Vector type: Mammalian Expression
  Selectable markers: Neomycin (select with G418)
Growth in bacteria
  Bacterial resistance: Ampicillin, 100 μg/mL
  Growth temperature: 37°C
  Growth strain: DH5alpha
  Copy number: High Copy
Gene/Insert
  Gene/Insert name: cdk9 (alt name: cyclin dependent kinase 9)
  Species: H. sapiens (human)
  Entrez Gene: CDK9 (a.k.a. C-2k, CDC2L4, CTK1, PITALRE, TAK)
  Tag / fusion protein: HA
  Cloning method: Restriction Enzyme; 5′ cloning site EcoRI (not destroyed); 3′ cloning site XhoI (not destroyed)
  Sequencing primers: 5′ T7
Terms and licenses: Academic/Nonprofit Terms; Industry Terms: Not Available to Industry
Depositor comments: 3' HA tag.
How to cite: pcDNA3 CDK9 HA (P#635) was a gift from Matija Peterlin (Addgene plasmid # 14640 ; http://n2t.net/addgene:14640 ; RRID:Addgene_14640)
