[The description below was written by a language model from this plasmid's Addgene catalogue record and pLannotate feature annotations shown in this document.]
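Description:
pcDNA3 CDK9 HA is a mammalian expression plasmid built on the Invitrogen pcDNA3 backbone and carrying the human cyclin-dependent kinase 9 (CDK9, also known as PITALRE or TAK) coding sequence, cloned between the EcoRI and XhoI sites of the polylinker. The sequenced record is about 6.6 kb. Transcription of the insert is driven by the human cytomegalovirus immediate-early enhancer and promoter and terminated by the bovine growth hormone polyadenylation signal. Flanking T7 and SP6 phage promoters allow sequencing or in vitro transcription across the insert. The depositor states that an HA epitope tag lies at the 3′ end of the gene, giving a C-terminally tagged kinase that can be detected or immunoprecipitated with anti-HA antibodies. The automated annotation marks the CDK9 open reading frame but does not call the HA tag separately.

The plasmid is propagated in E. coli through a high-copy ColE1/pUC-type origin with ampicillin selection from the β-lactamase gene, and an f1 origin permits single-stranded DNA production. For mammalian cells, an SV40 enhancer/early promoter drives the neomycin phosphotransferase gene followed by an SV40 poly(A) signal, allowing G418 selection of stable transfectants. Short annotated fragments (HIV-1 LTR, ble, lacI, bom, lac promoter/operator) appear to be backbone remnants or partial matches rather than functional payload elements.

CDK9 is the catalytic subunit of positive transcription elongation factor b (P-TEFb), which pairs with cyclin T to phosphorylate the RNA polymerase II C-terminal domain and promote productive elongation. The associated publication used such constructs to examine how P-TEFb kinase activity, cyclin T1 and Tat contribute to transactivation of HIV transcription.
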