Features (pLannotate 1.2.2; 21 found; start..end, strand, type, name):
    259..462     +  promoter       CMV promoter: human cytomegalovirus (CMV) immediate early promoter
    458..491     +  LTR            5' LTR (truncated) (fragment): truncated 5' long terminal repeat (LTR) from HIV-1
    507..525     +  promoter       T7 promoter: promoter for bacteriophage T7 RNA polymerase
    588..1703    +  CDS            CDK9: CDK9_HUMAN - Also known as CDC2L4, TAK. Experimental evidence at protein level: Swiss-Prot protein existence level 1. Protein kinase involved in the regulation of transcription (PubMed:10574912, PubMed:10757782, PubMed:11145967, PubMed:11575923, PubMed:11809800, PubMed:11884399, PubMed:14701750, PubMed:16109376, PubMed:16109377, PubMed:20930849, PubMed:28426094). Member of the cyclin-dependent kinase pair (CDK9/cyclin-T) complex, also called positive transcription elongation factor b (P-TEFb), which facilitates the transition from abortive to productive elongation by phosphorylating the CTD (C
   1761..1779    -  promoter       SP6 promoter: promoter for bacteriophage SP6 RNA polymerase
   1805..2029    +  polyA_signal   bGH poly(A) signal: bovine growth hormone polyadenylation signal
   2033..2054    +  promoter       SV40 promoter (fragment): SV40 enhancer and early promoter
   2075..2503    +  rep_origin     f1 ori (sequence partly withheld): f1 bacteriophage origin of replication; arrow indicates direction of (+) strand synthesis
   2517..2846    +  promoter       SV40 promoter: SV40 enhancer and early promoter
   2913..3704    +  CDS            neo: KKA2_KLEPN - Also known as kan, nptII. Experimental evidence at protein level: Swiss-Prot protein existence level 1. Resistance to kanamycin, neomycin, paromomycin, ribostamycin, butirosin and gentamicin B. From Klebsiella pneumoniae.
   3728..3886    +  CDS            ble (fragment): BLE_KLEPN - Experimental evidence at protein level: Swiss-Prot protein existence level 1. Binding protein with a strong affinity to the bleomycin family of antibiotics. Binds to CL990; an antimitotic-antibiotic compound. From Klebsiella pneumoniae.
   3881..4002    +  polyA_signal   SV40 poly(A) signal: SV40 polyadenylation signal
   4075..4091    -  protein_bind   lac operator: The lac repressor binds to the lac operator to inhibit transcription in E. coli. This inhibition can be relieved by adding lactose or isopropyl-β-D-thiogalactopyranoside (IPTG). lac repressor encoded by lacI
   4099..4129    -  promoter       lac promoter: promoter for the E. coli lac operon
   4144..4165    -  protein_bind   CAP binding site: CAP binding activates transcription in the presence of cAMP. E. coli catabolite activator protein
   4178..4270    -  CDS            lacI (fragment): lac repressor; lacI; The lac repressor binds to the lac operator to inhibit transcription in E. coli. This inhibition can be relieved by adding lactose or isopropyl-β-D-thiogalactopyranoside (IPTG).
   4453..5041    -  rep_origin     ori: high-copy-number ColE1/pMB1/pBR322/pUC origin of replication
   5212..6072    -  CDS            AmpR: β-lactamase; bla; confers resistance to ampicillin, carbenicillin, and related antibiotics
   6073..6177    -  promoter       AmpR promoter: bla
   6236..6288    -  misc_feature   bom (fragment): basis of mobility region from pBR322
   6443..258     +  enhancer       CMV enhancer (across the origin): human cytomegalovirus immediate early enhancer
>Addgene plasmid #14640 | pcDNA3 CDK9 HA (P#635) | addgene full sequence | sequence record 326661 | Addgene NGS Result
GACCCCCGCCCATTGACGTCAATAATGACGTATGTTCCCATAGTAACGCCAATAGGGACTTTCCATTGAC
GTCAATGGGTGGAGTATTTACGGTAAACTGCCCACTTGGCAGTACATCAAGTGTATCATATGCCAAGTAC
GCCCCCTATTGACGTCAATGACGGTAAATGGCCCGCCTGGCATTATGCCCAGTACATGACCTTATGGGAC
TTTCCTACTTGGCAGTACATCTACGTATTAGTCATCGCTATTACCATGGTGATGCGGTTTTGGCAGTACA
TCAATGGGCGTGGATAGCGGTTTGACTCACGGGGATTTCCAAGTCTCCACCCCATTGACGTCAATGGGAG
TTTGTTTTGGCACCAAAATCAACGGGACTTTCCAAAATGTCGTAACAACTCCGCCCCATTGACGCAAATG
GGCGGTAGGCGTGTACGGTGGGAGGTCTATATAAGCAGAGCTCTCTGGCTAACTAGAGAACCCACTGCTT
ACTGGCTTATCGAAATTAATACGACTCACTATAGGGAGACCCAAGCTTGGTACCGAGCTCGGATCCACTA
GTAACGGCCGCCAGTGTGCTGGAATTCATGGCAAAGCAGTACGACTCGGTGGAGTGCCCTTTTTGTGATG
AAGTTTCCAAATACGAGAAGCTCGCCAAGATCGGCCAAGGCACCTTCGGGGAGGTGTTCAAGGCCAGGCA
CCGCAAGACCGGCCAGAAGGTGGCTCTGAAGAAGGTGCTGATGGAAAACGAGAAGGAGGGGTTCCCCATT
ACAGCCTTGCGGGAGATCAAGATCCTTCAGCTTCTAAAACACGAGAATGTGGTCAACTTGATTGAGATTT
GTCGAACCAAAGCTTCCCCCTATAACCGCTGCAAGGGTAGTATATACCTGGTGTTCGACTTCTGCGAGCA
TGACCTTGCTGGGCTGTTGAGCAATGTTTTGGTCAAGTTCACGCTGTCTGAGATCAAGAGGGTGATGCAG
ATGCTGCTTAACGGCCTCTACTACATCCACAGAAACAAGATCCTGCATAGGGACATGAAGGCTGCTAATG
TGCTTATCACTCGTGATGGGGTCCTGAAGCTGGCAGACTTTGGGCTGGCCCGGGCCTTCAGCCTGGCCAA
GAACAGCCAGCCCAACCGCTACACCAACCGTGTGGTGACACTCTGGTACCGGCCCCCGGAGCTGTTGCTC
GGGGAGCGGGACTACGGCCCCCCCATTGACCTGTGGGGTGCTGGGTGCATCATGGCAGAGATGTGGACCC
GCAGCCCCATCATGCAGGGCAACACGGAGCAGCACCAACTCGCCCTCATCAGTCAGCTCTGCGGCTCCAT
CACCCCTGAGGTGTGGCCAAACGTGGACAACTATGAGCTGTACGAAAAGCTGGAGCTGGTCAAGGGCCAG
AAGCGGAAGGTGAAGGACAGGCTGAAGGCCTATGTGCGTGACCCATACGCACTGGACCTCATCGACAAGC
TGCTGGTGCTGGACCCTGCCCAGCGCATCGACAGCGATGACGCCCTCAACCACGACTTCTTCTGGTCCGA
CCCCATGCCCTCCGACCTCAAGGGCATGCTCTCCACCCACCTGACGTCCATGTTCGAGTACTTGGCACCA
CCGCGCCGGAAGGGCAGCCAGATCACCCAGCAGTCCACCAACCAGAGTCGCAATCCCGCCACCACCAACC
AGACGGAGTTTGAGCGCGTCTTCTATGATGTTCCTGATTATGCTAGTCTCTAGCTCGAGCATGCATCTAG
AGGGCCCTATTCTATAGTGTCACCTAAATGCTAGAGCTCGCTGATCAGCCTCGACTGTGCCTTCTAGTTG
CCAGCCATCTGTTGTTTGCCCCTCCCCCGTGCCTTCCTTGACCCTGGAAGGTGCCACTCCCACTGTCCTT
TCCTAATAAAATGAGGAAATTGCATCGCATTGTCTGAGTAGGTGTCATTCTATTCTGGGGGGTGGGGTGG
GGCAGGACAGCAAGGGGGAGGATTGGGAAGACAATAGCAGGCATGCTGGGGATGCGGTGGGCTCTATGGC
TTCTGAGGCGGAAAGAACCAGCTGGGGCTCTAGGGGGTATCCCC
[124 nt withheld, positions 2075-2198]
C
[91 nt withheld, positions 2200-2290]
A
[49 nt withheld, positions 2292-2340]
CCTTTGACGTTGGAGTCCACGTTCTTT
[37 nt withheld, positions 2368-2404]
ACCCTATCTCGGTCTATTCTTTTGATTTATAAGGGATTTTGCCGATTTCGGCCTATTGGTTAAAAAATGA
GCTGATTTAACAAAAATTTAACGCGAATTAATTCTGTGGAATGTGTGTCAGTTAGGGTGTGGAAAGTCCC
CAGGCTCCCCAGCAGGCAGAAGTATGCAAAGCATGCATCTCAATTAGTCAGCAACCAGGTGTGGAAAGTC
CCCAGGCTCCCCAGCAGGCAGAAGTATGCAAAGCATGCATCTCAATTAGTCAGCAACCATAGTCCCGCCC
CTAACTCCGCCCATCCCGCCCCTAACTCCGCCCAGTTCCGCCCATTCTCCGCCCCATGGCTGACTAATTT
TTTTTATTTATGCAGAGGCCGAGGCCGCCTCTGCCTCTGAGCTATTCCAGAAGTAGTGAGGAGGCTTTTT
TGGAGGCCTAGGCTTTTGCAAAAAGCTCCCGGGAGCTTGTATATCCATTTTCGGATCTGATCAAGAGACA
GGATGAGGATCGTTTCGCATGATTGAACAAGATGGATTGCACGCAGGTTCTCCGGCCGCTTGGGTGGAGA
GGCTATTCGGCTATGACTGGGCACAACAGACAATCGGCTGCTCTGATGCCGCCGTGTTCCGGCTGTCAGC
GCAGGGGCGCCCGGTTCTTTTTGTCAAGACCGACCTGTCCGGTGCCCTGAATGAACTGCAGGACGAGGCA
GCGCGGCTATCGTGGCTGGCCACGACGGGCGTTCCTTGCGCAGCTGTGCTCGACGTTGTCACTGAAGCGG
GAAGGGACTGGCTGCTATTGGGCGAAGTGCCGGGGCAGGATCTCCTGTCATCTCACCTTGCTCCTGCCGA
GAAAGTATCCATCATGGCTGATGCAATGCGGCGGCTGCATACGCTTGATCCGGCTACCTGCCCATTCGAC
CACCAAGCGAAACATCGCATCGAGCGAGCACGTACTCGGATGGAAGCCGGTCTTGTCGATCAGGATGATC
TGGACGAAGAGCATCAGGGGCTCGCGCCAGCCGAACTGTTCGCCAGGCTCAAGGCGCGCATGCCCGACGG
CGAGGATCTCGTCGTGACCCATGGCGATGCCTGCTTGCCGAATATCATGGTGGAAAATGGCCGCTTTTCT
GGATTCATCGACTGTGGCCGGCTGGGTGTGGCGGACCGCTATCAGGACATAGCGTTGGCTACCCGTGATA
TTGCTGAAGAGCTTGGCGGCGAATGGGCTGACCGCTTCCTCGTGCTTTACGGTATCGCCGCTCCCGATTC
GCAGCGCATCGCCTTCTATCGCCTTCTTGACGAGTTCTTCTGAGCGGGACTCTGGGGTTCGAAATGACCG
ACCAAGCGACGCCCAACCTGCCATCACGAGATTTCGATTCCACCGCCGCCTTCTATGAAAGGTTGGGCTT
CGGAATCGTTTTCCGGGACGCCGGCTGGATGATCCTCCAGCGCGGGGATCTCATGCTGGAGTTCTTCGCC
CACCCCAACTTGTTTATTGCAGCTTATAATGGTTACAAATAAAGCAATAGCATCACAAATTTCACAAATA
AAGCATTTTTTTCACTGCATTCTAGTTGTGGTTTGTCCAAACTCATCAATGTATCTTATCATGTCTGTAT
ACCGTCGACCTCTAGCTAGAGCTTGGCGTAATCATGGTCATAGCTGTTTCCTGTGTGAAATTGTTATCCG
CTCACAATTCCACACAACATACGAGCCGGAAGCATAAAGTGTAAAGCCTGGGGTGCCTAATGAGTGAGCT
AACTCACATTAATTGCGTTGCGCTCACTGCCCGCTTTCCAGTCGGGAAACCTGTCGTGCCAGCTGCATTA
ATGAATCGGCCAACGCGCGGGGAGAGGCGGTTTGCGTATTGGGCGCTCTTCCGCTTCCTCGCTCACTGAC
TCGCTGCGCTCGGTCGTTCGGCTGCGGCGAGCGGTATCAGCTCACTCAAAGGCGGTAATACGGTTATCCA
CAGAATCAGGGGATAACGCAGGAAAGAACATGTGAGCAAAAGGCCAGCAAAAGGCCAGGAACCGTAAAAA
GGCCGCGTTGCTGGCGTTTTTCCATAGGCTCCGCCCCCCTGACGAGCATCACAAAAATCGACGCTCAAGT
CAGAGGTGGCGAAACCCGACAGGACTATAAAGATACCAGGCGTTTCCCCCTGGAAGCTCCCTCGTGCGCT
CTCCTGTTCCGACCCTGCCGCTTACCGGATACCTGTCCGCCTTTCTCCCTTCGGGAAGCGTGGCGCTTTC
TCATAGCTCACGCTGTAGGTATCTCAGTTCGGTGTAGGTCGTTCGCTCCAAGCTGGGCTGTGTGCACGAA
CCCCCCGTTCAGCCCGACCGCTGCGCCTTATCCGGTAACTATCGTCTTGAGTCCAACCCGGTAAGACACG
ACTTATCGCCACTGGCAGCAGCCACTGGTAACAGGATTAGCAGAGCGAGGTATGTAGGCGGTGCTACAGA
GTTCTTGAAGTGGTGGCCTAACTACGGCTACACTAGAAGAACAGTATTTGGTATCTGCGCTCTGCTGAAG
CCAGTTACCTTCGGAAAAAGAGTTGGTAGCTCTTGATCCGGCAAACAAACCACCGCTGGTAGCGGTGGTT
TTTTTGTTTGCAAGCAGCAGATTACGCGCAGAAAAAAAGGATCTCAAGAAGATCCTTTGATCTTTTCTAC
GGGGTCTGACGCTCAGTGGAACGAAAACTCACGTTAAGGGATTTTGGTCATGAGATTATCAAAAAGGATC
TTCACCTAGATCCTTTTAAATTAAAAATGAAGTTTTAAATCAATCTAAAGTATATATGAGTAAACTTGGT
CTGACAGTTACCAATGCTTAATCAGTGAGGCACCTATCTCAGCGATCTGTCTATTTCGTTCATCCATAGT
TGCCTGACTCCCCGTCGTGTAGATAACTACGATACGGGAGGGCTTACCATCTGGCCCCAGTGCTGCAATG
ATACCGCGAGACCCACGCTCACCGGCTCCAGATTTATCAGCAATAAACCAGCCAGCCGGAAGGGCCGAGC
GCAGAAGTGGTCCTGCAACTTTATCCGCCTCCATCCAGTCTATTAATTGTTGCCGGGAAGCTAGAGTAAG
TAGTTCGCCAGTTAATAGTTTGCGCAACGTTGTTGCCATTGCTACAGGCATCGTGGTGTCACGCTCGTCG
TTTGGTATGGCTTCATTCAGCTCCGGTTCCCAACGATCAAGGCGAGTTACATGATCCCCCATGTTGTGCA
AAAAAGCGGTTAGCTCCTTCGGTCCTCCGATCGTTGTCAGAAGTAAGTTGGCCGCAGTGTTATCACTCAT
GGTTATGGCAGCACTGCATAATTCTCTTACTGTCATGCCATCCGTAAGATGCTTTTCTGTGACTGGTGAG
TACTCAACCAAGTCATTCTGAGAATAGTGTATGCGGCGACCGAGTTGCTCTTGCCCGGCGTCAATACGGG
ATAATACCGCGCCACATAGCAGAACTTTAAAAGTGCTCATCATTGGAAAACGTTCTTCGGGGCGAAAACT
CTCAAGGATCTTACCGCTGTTGAGATCCAGTTCGATGTAACCCACTCGTGCACCCAACTGATCTTCAGCA
TCTTTTACTTTCACCAGCGTTTCTGGGTGAGCAAAAACAGGAAGGCAAAATGCCGCAAAAAAGGGAATAA
GGGCGACACGGAAATGTTGAATACTCATACTCTTCCTTTTTCAATATTATTGAAGCATTTATCAGGGTTA
TTGTCTCATGAGCGGATACATATTTGAATGTATTTAGAAAAATAAACAAATAGGGGTTCCGCGCACATTT
CCCCGAAAAGTGCCACCTGACGTCGACGGATCGGGAGATCTCCCGATCCCCTATGGTGCACTCTCAGTAC
AATCTGCTCTGATGCCGCATAGTTAAGCCAGTATCTGCTCCCTGCTTGTGTGTTGGAGGTCGCTGAGTAG
TGCGCGAGCAAAATTTAAGCTACAACAAGGCAAGGCTTGACCGACAATTGCATGAAGAATCTGCTTAGGG
TTAGGCGTTTTGCGCTGCTTCGCGATGTACGGGCCAGATATACGCGTTGACATTGATTATTGACTAGTTA
TTAATAGTAATCAATTACGGGGTCATTAGTTCATAGCCCATATATGGAGTTCCGCGTTACATAACTTACG
GTAAATGGCCCGCCTGGCTGACCGCCCAAC
