>Addgene plasmid #14640 | pcDNA3 CDK9 HA (P#635) | addgene partial sequence | sequence record 21204 | CMV-F 5'-CGCAAATGGGCGGTAGGCGTG-3'
CNGGGGGNNTTAGCAGAGCTCTCTGGCTACTAGAGAACCCACTGCTTACTGGCTTATCGAAATTAATACG
ACTCACTATAGGGAGACCCAAGCTTGGTACCGAGCTCGGATCCACTAGTAACGGCCGCCAGTGTGCTGGA
ATTCATGGCAAAGCAGTACGACTCGGTGGAGTGCCCTTTTTGTGATGAAGTTTCCAAATACGAGAAGCTC
GCCAAGATCGGCCAAGGCACCTTCGGGGAGGTGTTCAAGGCCAGGCACCGCAAGACCGGCCAGAAGGTGG
CTCTGAAGAAGGTGCTGATGGAAAACGAGAAGGAGGGGTTCCCCATTACAGCCTTGCGGGAGATCAAGAT
CCTTCAGCTTCTAAAACACGAGAATGTGGTCAACTTGATTGAGATTTGTCGAACCAAAGCTTCCCCCTAT
AACCGCTGCAAGGGTAGTATATACCTGGTGTTCGACTTCTGCGAGCATGACCTTGCTGGGCTGTTGAGCA
ATGTTTTGGTCAAGTTCACGCTGTCTGAGATCAAGAGGGTGATGCAGATGCTGCTTAACGGCCTCTACTA
CATCCACAGAAACAAGATCCTGCATAGGGACATGAAGGCTGCTAATGTGCTTATCACTCGTGATGGGGTC
CTGAAGCTGGCAGACTTTGGGCTGGCCCGGGCCTTCAGCCTGGCCAAGAACAGCCAGCCCAACCGCTACA
CCAACCGTGTGGTGACACTCTGGTACCGGCCCCCGGAGCTGTTGCTCGGGGAGCGGGACTACGGCCCCCC
ATTGACCTGTGGGGTGCTGGGTGCATCATGGCAGAGATGTGGACCGCAGC
